Addgene plasmid #31270: pXRDRE-puro
Depositing lab: Andrew Pierce. Depositing organization: University of Kentucky.
Backbone
  Vector backbone: pCAGGS
  Backbone size w/o insert (bp): 1994
  Vector type: Mammalian Expression
  Selectable markers: Puromycin
Growth in bacteria
  Bacterial resistance: Ampicillin, 100 μg/mL
  Growth temperature: 37°C
  Growth strain: DH5alpha
  Copy number: High Copy
Gene/Insert
  Gene/Insert name: XRDRE
  Insert size (bp): 4886
  Cloning method: Restriction Enzyme; 5′ cloning site SalI (not destroyed); 3′ cloning site BamHI (not destroyed)
  Sequencing primers: 5′ various
Terms and licenses: Academic/Nonprofit Terms; Industry Terms: Not Available to Industry
How to cite: pXRDRE-puro was a gift from Andrew Pierce (Addgene plasmid # 31270 ; http://n2t.net/addgene:31270 ; RRID:Addgene_31270)
