[The description below was written by a language model from this plasmid's Addgene catalogue record and pLannotate feature annotations shown in this document.]
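Description:
pXRDRE-puro is a 6.9 kb mammalian expression plasmid built on a pCAGGS backbone. It is propagated in E. coli as a high-copy plasmid through its ColE1/pUC-type origin and selected with ampicillin (AmpR, β-lactamase, under its own bla promoter). For selection in mammalian cells it carries a puromycin N-acetyltransferase gene driven by the mouse PGK promoter, which allows isolation of stably transfected clones.

The insert, named XRDRE and cloned between SalI and BamHI sites, is about 4.9 kb. The annotated features show that it contains two incomplete copies of the red fluorescent protein DsRed-Express. The first fragment sits downstream of the CAG regulatory unit (CMV immediate-early enhancer, chicken β-actin promoter and the chimeric β-actin/β-globin intron) and is flanked by short β-globin-derived segments, followed by the rabbit β-globin polyadenylation signal. The second DsRed-Express fragment lies on the opposite strand, on the far side of the PGK-puromycin cassette, next to an SV40-derived segment (large T antigen fragment and SV40 poly(A) signal) that is also in reverse orientation. A small lacI fragment is probably a cloning remnant.

Two partial fluorescent protein sequences separated by a selection marker, with only one placed behind a strong promoter, resemble the layout of chromosomally integrated recombination or DNA repair reporters, in which a repair event between the repeats restores a fluorescent coding sequence. However, the record does not state the purpose of the construct, the nature of the defects in each DsRed copy, or any nuclease target site, so this reading is an inference from the feature layout only.
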