Features (pLannotate 1.2.2; 16 found; start..end, strand, type, name):
      4..383     +  enhancer       CMV enhancer: human cytomegalovirus immediate early enhancer
    386..661     +  promoter       chicken β-actin promoter: No description available
    662..1670    +  intron         chimeric intron: chimera between introns from chicken β-actin and rabbit β-globin
   1668..1724    +  CDS            HBB (fragment): HBB_LEPEU - Experimental evidence at protein level: Swiss-Prot protein existence level 1. Involved in oxygen transport from the lung to the various peripheral tissues. From Lepus europaeus (European hare).
   1731..2354    +  CDS            DsRed-Express (fragment): DsRed-Express is a basic (constitutively fluorescent) orange fluorescent protein published in 2002, derived from Discosoma sp.. It is reported to be a rapidly-maturing tetramer with low acid sensitivity.
   2358..2435    +  CDS            HBB (fragment): HBB_PONPY - Experimental evidence at transcript level: Swiss-Prot protein existence level 2. Involved in oxygen transport from the lung to the various peripheral tissues. From Pongo pygmaeus (Bornean orangutan).
   2506..2561    +  polyA_signal   β-globin poly(A) signal: rabbit β-globin polyadenylation signal (Gil and Proudfoot, 1987)
   2915..3412    +  promoter       PGK promoter: mouse phosphoglycerate kinase 1 promoter
   3431..4030    +  CDS            PuroR: puromycin N-acetyltransferase; pac from Streptomyces alboniger; confers resistance to puromycin
   4033..4154    -  polyA_signal   SV40 poly(A) signal: SV40 polyadenylation signal
   4177..4260    -  CDS            large T antigen (fragment): large T antigen from SV40 (simian virus 40)
   4275..4883    -  CDS            DsRed-Express (fragment): rapidly maturing tetrameric variant of DsRed fluorescent protein (Bevis and Glick, 2002) mammalian codon-optimized
   4893..4947    -  CDS            lacI (fragment): lac repressor; lacI; The lac repressor binds to the lac operator to inhibit transcription in E. coli. This inhibition can be relieved by adding lactose or isopropyl-β-D-thiogalactopyranoside (IPTG).
   5130..5718    -  rep_origin     ori: high-copy-number ColE1/pMB1/pBR322/pUC origin of replication
   5889..6749    -  CDS            AmpR: β-lactamase; bla; confers resistance to ampicillin, carbenicillin, and related antibiotics
   6750..6854    -  promoter       AmpR promoter: bla
>Addgene plasmid #31270 | pXRDRE-puro | depositor full sequence | sequence record 14333 | Author sequence
GTCGACATTGATTATTGACTAGTTATTAATAGTAATCAATTACGGGGTCATTAGTTCATAGCCCATATAT
GGAGTTCCGCGTTACATAACTTACGGTAAATGGCCCGCCTGGCTGACCGCCCAACGACCCCCGCCCATTG
ACGTCAATAATGACGTATGTTCCCATAGTAACGCCAATAGGGACTTTCCATTGACGTCAATGGGTGGAGT
ATTTACGGTAAACTGCCCACTTGGCAGTACATCAAGTGTATCATATGCCAAGTCCGCCCCCTATTGACGT
CAATGACGGTAAATGGCCCGCCTGGCATTATGCCCAGTACATGACCTTACGGGACTTTCCTACTTGGCAG
TACATCTACGTATTAGTCATCGCTATTACCATGGGTCGAGGTGAGCCCCACGTTCTGCTTCACTCTCCCC
ATCTCCCCCCCCTCCCCACCCCCAATTTTGTATTTATTTATTTTTTAATTATTTTGTGCAGCGATGGGGG
CGGGGGGGGGGGGGGCGCGCGCCAGGCGGGGCGGGGCGGGGCGAGGGGCGGGGCGGGGCGAGGCGGAGAG
GTGCGGCGGCAGCCAATCAGAGCGGCGCGCTCCGAAAGTTTCCTTTTATGGCGAGGCGGCGGCGGCGGCG
GCCCTATAAAAAGCGAAGCGCGCGGCGGGCGGGAGTCGCTGCGTTGCCTTCGCCCCGTGCCCCGCTCCGC
GCCGCCTCGCGCCGCCCGCCCCGGCTCTGACTGACCGCGTTACTCCCACAGGTGAGCGGGCGGGACGGCC
CTTCTCCTCCGGGCTGTAATTAGCGCTTGGTTTAATGACGGCTCGTTTCTTTTCTGTGGCTGCGTGAAAG
CCTTAAAGGGCTCCGGGAGGGCCCTTTGTGCGGGGGGGAGCGGCTCGGGGGGTGCGTGCGTGTGTGTGTG
CGTGGGGAGCGCCGCGTGCGGCCCGCGCTGCCCGGCGGCTGTGAGCGCTGCGGGCGCGGCGCGGGGCTTT
GTGCGCTCCGCGTGTGCGCGAGGGGAGCGCGGCCGGGGGCGGTGCCCCGCGGTGCGGGGGGGCTGCGAGG
GGAACAAAGGCTGCGTGCGGGGTGTGTGCGTGGGGGGGTGAGCAGGGGGTGTGGGCGCGGCGGTCGGGCT
GTAACCCCCCCCTGCACCCCCCTCCCCGAGTTGCTGAGCACGGCCCGGCTTCGGGTGCGGGGCTCCGTGC
GGGGCGTGGCGCGGGGCTCGCCGTGCCGGGCGGGGGGTGGCGGCAGGTGGGGGTGCCGGGCGGGGCGGGG
CCGCCTCGGGCCGGGGAGGGCTCGGGGGAGGGGCGCGGCGGCCCCGGAGCGCCGGCGGCTGTCGAGGCGC
GGCGAGCCGCAGCCATTGCCTTTTATGGTAATCGTGCGAGAGGGCGCAGGGACTTCCTTTGTCCCAAATC
TGGCGGAGCCGAAATCTGGGAGGCGCCGCCGCACCCCCTCTAGCGGGCGCGGGCGAAGCGGTGCGGCGCC
GGCAGGAAGGAAATGGGCGGGGAGGGCCTTCGTGCGTCGCCGCGCCGCCGTCCCCTTCTCCATCTCCAGC
CTCGGGGCTGCCGCAGGGGGACGGCTGCCTTCGGGGGGGACGGGGCAGGGCGGGGTTCGGCTTCTGGCGT
GTGACCGGCGGCTCTAGAGCCTCTGCTAACCATGTTCATGCCTTCTTCTTTTTCCTACAGCTCCTGGGCA
ACGTGCTGGTTATTGTGCTGTCTCATCATTTTGGCAAAGAATTCGCCACCATGGCCTCCTCCGAGGACGT
CATCAAGGAGTTCATGCGCTTCAAGGTGCGCATGGAGGGCTCCGTGAACGGCCACGAGTTCGAGATCGAG
GGCGAGGGCGAGGGCCGCCCCTACGAGGGCACCCAGACCGCCAAGCTGAAGGTGACCAAGGGCGGCCCCC
TGCCCTTCGCCTGGGACATCCTGTCCCCCCAGTTCCAGTACGGCTCCAAGGTGTACGTGAAGCACCCCGC
CGACATCCCCGACTACAAGAAGCTGTCCTTCCCCGAGGGCTTCAAGTGGGAGCGCGTGATGAACTTCGAG
GACGGCGGCGTGGTGACCGTGACCCAGGACTCCTCGCTGCAGGACGGTAGTTTCATCTACAAGGTGAAGT
TCATCGGCGTGAACTTCCCCTCCGACGGCCCCGTAATGCAGAAGAAGACTATGGGCTGGGAGGCCTCCAC
CGAGCGCCTGTACCCCCGCGACGGCGTGCTGAAGGGCGAGATCCACAAGGCCCTGAAGCTGAAGGACGGC
GGCCACTACCTGGTGGAGTTCAAGTCCATCTACATGGCCAAGAAGCCCGTGCAGCTGCCCGGCTACTACT
ACGTGGACTCCAAGCTGGACATCACCTCCCACAACGAGGACTACTAAGAATTCACTCCTCAGGTGCAGGC
TGCCTATCAGAAGGTGGTGGCTGGTGTGGCCAATGCCCTGGCTCACAAATACCACTGAGATCTTTTTCCC
TCTGCCAAAAATTATGGGGACATCATGAAGCCCCTTGAGCATCTGACTTCTGGCTAATAAAGGAAATTTA
TTTTCATTGCAATAGTGTGTTGGAATTTTTTGTGTCTCTCACTCGGAAGGACATATGGGAGGGCAAATCA
TTTAAAACATCAGAATGAGTATTTGGTTTAGAGTTTGGCAACATATGCCCATATGCTGGCTGCCATGAAC
AAAGGTTGGCTATAAAGAGGTCATCAGTATATGAAACAGCCCCCTGCTGTCCATTCCTTATTCCATAGAA
AAGCCTTGACTTGAGGTTAGATTTTTTTTATATTTTGTTTTGTGTTATTTTTTTCTTTAACATCCCTAAA
ATTTTCCTTACATGTTTTACTAGCCAGATTTTTCCTCCTCTCCTGACTACTCCCAGTCATAGCTGTCCCT
CTTCTCTTATGGAGATCCCTCGACCTGCAGCCCAAGCTTCTACCGGGTAGGGGAGGCGCTTTTCCCAAGG
CAGTCTGGAGCATGCGCTTTAGCAGCCCCGCTGGGCACTTGGCGCTACACAAGTGGCCTCTGGCCTCACA
CATTCCACATCCACCGGTAGGCGCCAACCGGCTCCGTTCTTTGGTGGCCCCTTCGCGCCACCTTCTACTC
CTCCCCTAGTCAGGAAGTTCCCCCCCGCCCCGCAGCTCGCGTCGTGCAGGACGTGACAAATGGAAGTAGC
ACGTCTCACTAGTCTCGTGCAGATGGACAGCACCGCTGAGCAATGGAAGCGGGTAGGCCTTTGGGGCAGC
GGCCAATAGCAGCTTTGCTCCTTCGCTTTCTGGGCTCAGAGGCTGGGAAGGGGTGGGTCCGGGGGCGGGC
TCAGGGGCGGGCTCAGGGGCGGGGCGGGCGCCCGAAGGTCCTCCGGAGGCCCGGCATTCTGCACGCTTCA
AAAGCGCACGTCTGCCGCGCTGTTCTCCTCTTCCTCATCTCCGGGCCTTTCGACCGATCCAGCCGCCACC
ATGACCGAGTACAAGCCCACGGTGCGCCTCGCCACCCGCGACGACGTCCCCCGGGCCGTACGCACCCTCG
CCGCCGCGTTCGCCGACTACCCCGCCACGCGCCACACCGTCGACCCGGACCGCCACATCGAGCGGGTCAC
CGAGCTGCAAGAACTCTTCCTCACGCGCGTCGGGCTCGACATCGGCAAGGTGTGGGTCGCGGACGACGGC
GCCGCGGTGGCGGTCTGGACCACGCCGGAGAGCGTCGAAGCGGGGGCGGTGTTCGCCGAGATCGGCCCGC
GCATGGCCGAGTTGAGCGGTTCCCGGCTGGCCGCGCAGCAACAGATGGAAGGCCTCCTGGCGCCGCACCG
GCCCAAGGAGCCCGCGTGGTTCCTGGCCACCGTCGGCGTCTCGCCCGACCACCAGGGCAAGGGTCTGGGC
AGCGCCGTCGTGCTCCCCGGAGTGGAGGCGGCCGAGCGCGCCGGGGTGCCCGCCTTCCTGGAGACCTCCG
CGCCCCGCAACCTCCCCTTCTACGAGCGGCTCGGCTTCACCGTCACCGCCGACGTCGAGGTGCCCGAAGG
ACCGCGCACCTGGTGCATGACCCGCAAGCCCGGTGCCTGACTTAAGATACATTGATGAGTTTGGACAAAC
CACAACTAGAATGCAGTGAAAAAAATGCTTTATTTGTGAAATTTGTGATGCTATTGCTTTATTTGTAACC
ATTATAAGCTGCAATAAACAAGTTAACAACAACAATTGCATTCATTTTATGTTTCAGGTTCAGGGGGAGG
TGTGGGAGGTTTTTTAAAGCAAGTAAAACCTCTACAAATGTGGTATGGCTGATTATGATCTAGAGTCGCG
GCCGCTACAGGAACAGGTGGTGGCGGCCCTCGGCGCGCTCGTACTGCTCCACGATGGTGTAGTCCTCGTT
GTGGGAGGTGATGTCCAGCTTGGAGTCCACGTAGTAGTAGCCGGGCAGCTGCACGGGCTTCTTGGCCATG
TAGATGGACTTGAACTCCACCAGGTAGTGGCCGCCGTCCTTCAGCTTCAGGGCCTTGTGGATCTCGCCCT
TCAGCACGCCGTCGCGGGGGTACAGGCGCTCGGTGGAGGCCTCCCAGCCCATAGTCTTCTTCTGCATTAC
GGGGCCGTCGGAGGGGAAGTTCACGCCGATGAACTTCACCTTGTAGATGAAATTACCCTGTTATCCCTAG
GAGTCCTGGGTCACGGTCACCACGCCGCCGTCCTCGAAGTTCATCACGCGCTCCCACTTGAAGCCCTCGG
GGAAGGACAGCTTCTTGTAGTCGGGGATGTCGGCGGGGTGCTTCACGTACACCTTGGAGCCGTACTGGAA
CTGGGGGGACAGGATGTCCCAGGCGAAGGGCAGGGGGCCGCCCTTGGTCACCTTCAGCTTGGCGGTCTGG
GTGCCCTCGTAGGGGCGGCCCTCGCCCTCGCCCTCGATCTCGAACTCGTGGCCCTAGGATCCGCTGCATT
AATGAATCGGCCAACGCGCGGGGAGAGGCGGTTTGCGTATTGGGCGCTCTTCCGCTTCCTCGCTCACTGA
CTCGCTGCGCTCGGTCGTTCGGCTGCGGCGAGCGGTATCAGCTCACTCAAAGGCGGTAATACGGTTATCC
ACAGAATCAGGGGATAACGCAGGAAAGAACATGTGAGCAAAAGGCCAGCAAAAGGCCAGGAACCGTAAAA
AGGCCGCGTTGCTGGCGTTTTTCCATAGGCTCCGCCCCCCTGACGAGCATCACAAAAATCGACGCTCAAG
TCAGAGGTGGCGAAACCCGACAGGACTATAAAGATACCAGGCGTTTCCCCCTGGAAGCTCCCTCGTGCGC
TCTCCTGTTCCGACCCTGCCGCTTACCGGATACCTGTCCGCCTTTCTCCCTTCGGGAAGCGTGGCGCTTT
CTCAAAGCTCACGCTGTAGGTATCTCAGTTCGGTGTAGGTCGTTCGCTCCAAGCTGGGCTGTGTGCACGA
ACCCCCCGTTCAGCCCGACCGCTGCGCCTTATCCGGTAACTATCGTCTTGAGTCCAACCCGGTAAGACAC
GACTTATCGCCACTGGCAGCAGCCACTGGTAACAGGATTAGCAGAGCGAGGTATGTAGGCGGTGCTACAG
AGTTCTTGAAGTGGTGGCCTAACTACGGCTACACTAGAAGAACAGTATTTGGTATCTGCGCTCTGCTGAA
GCCAGTTACCTTCGGAAAAAGAGTTGGTAGCTCTTGATCCGGCAAACAAACCACCGCTGGTAGCGGTGGT
TTTTTTGTTTGCAAGCAGCAGATTACGCGCAGAAAAAAAGGATCTCAAGAAGATCCTTTGATCTTTTCTA
CGGGGTCTGACGCTCAGTGGAACGAAAACTCACGTTAAGGGATTTTGGTCATGAGATTATCAAAAAGGAT
CTTCACCTAGATCCTTTTAAATTAAAAATGAAGTTTTAAATCAATCTAAAGTATATATGAGTAAACTTGG
TCTGACAGTTACCAATGCTTAATCAGTGAGGCACCTATCTCAGCGATCTGTCTATTTCGTTCATCCATAG
TTGCCTGACTCCCCGTCGTGTAGATAACTACGATACGGGAGGGCTTACCATCTGGCCCCAGTGCTGCAAT
GATACCGCGAGACCCACGCTCACCGGCTCCAGATTTATCAGCAATAAACCAGCCAGCCGGAAGGGCCGAG
CGCAGAAGTGGTCCTGCAACTTTATCCGCCTCCATCCAGTCTATTAATTGTTGCCGGGAAGCTAGAGTAA
GTAGTTCGCCAGTTAATAGTTTGCGCAACGTTGTTGCCATTGCTACAGGCATCGTGGTGTCACGCTCGTC
GTTTGGTATGGCTTCATTCAGCTCCGGTTCCCAACGATCAAGGCGAGTTACATGATCCCCCATGTTGTGC
AAAAAAGCGGTTAGCTCCTTCGGTCCTCCGATCGTTGTCAGAAGTAAGTTGGCCGCAGTGTTATCACTCA
TGGTTATGGCAGCACTGCATAATTCTCTTACTGTCATGCCATCCGTAAGATGCTTTTCTGTGACTGGTGA
GTACTCAACCAAGTCATTCTGAGAATAGTGTATGCGGCGACCGAGTTGCTCTTGCCCGGCGTCAATACGG
GATAATACCGCGCCACATAGCAGAACTTTAAAAGTGCTCATCATTGGAAAACGTTCTTCGGGGCGAAAAC
TCTCAAGGATCTTACCGCTGTTGAGATCCAGTTCGATGTAACCCACTCGTGCACCCAACTGATCTTCAGC
ATCTTTTACTTTCACCAGCGTTTCTGGGTGAGCAAAAACAGGAAGGCAAAATGCCGCAAAAAAGGGAATA
AGGGCGACACGGAAATGTTGAATACTCATACTCTTCCTTTTTCAATATTATTGAAGCATTTATCAGGGTT
ATTGTCTCATGAGCGGATACATATTTGAATGTATTTAGAAAAATAAACAAATAGGGGTTCCGCGCACATT
TCCCCGAAAAGTGCCACCTG
