>Addgene plasmid #31270 | pXRDRE-puro | addgene partial sequence | sequence record 36411 | mPGK-F 5'-cattctgcacgcttcaaaag-3'
ATCTCCGGGCCTTTCGACCGATCCAGCCGCCACCATGACCGAGTACAAGCCCACGGTGCGCCTCGCCACC
CGCGACGACGTCCCCCGGGCCGTACGCACCCTCGCCGCCGCGTTCGCCGACTACCCCGCCACGCGCCACA
CCGTCGACCCGGACCGCCACATCGAGCGGGTCACCGAGCTGCAAGAACTCTTCCTCACGCGCGTCGGGCT
CGACATCGGCAAGGTGTGGGTCGCGGACGACGGCGCCGCGGTGGCGGTCTGGACCACGCCGGAGAGCGTC
GAAGCGGGGGCGGTGTTCGCCGAGATCGGCCCGCGCATGGCCGAGTTGAGCGGTTCCCGGCTGGCCGCGC
AGCAACAGATGGAAGGCCTCCTGGCGCCGCACCGGCCCAAGGAGCCCGCGTGGTTCCTGGCCACCGTCGG
CGTCTCGCCCGACCACCAGGGCAAGGGTCTGGGCAGCGCCGTCGTGCTCCCCGGAGTGGAGGCGGCCGAG
CGCGCCGGGGTGCCCGCCTTCCTGGAGACCTCCGCGCCCCGCAACCTCCCCTTCTACGAGCGGCTCGGCT
TCACCGTCACCGCCGACGTCGAGGTGCCCGAAGGACCGCGCACCTGGTGCATGACCCGCAAGCCCGGTGC
CTGACTTAAGATACATTGATGAGTTTGGACAAACCACAACTAGAATGCAGTGAAAAAAATGCTTTATTTG
TGAAATTTGTGATGCTATTGCTTTATTTGTAACCATTATAAGCTGCAATAAACAAGTTAACAACAACAAT
TGCATTCAT
