>Addgene plasmid #31270 | pXRDRE-puro | addgene partial sequence | sequence record 37831 | SV40pA-R 5'-GAAATTTGTGATGCTATTGC-3'
TTAACAACAACAATTGCATTCATTTTATGTTTCAGGTTCAGGGGGAGGTGTGGGAGGTTTTTTAAAGCAA
GTAAAACCTCTACAAATGTGGTATGGCTGATTATGATCTAGAGTCGCGGCCGCTACAGGAACAGGTGGTG
GCGGCCCTCGGCGCGCTCGTACTGCTCCACGATGGTGTAGTCCTCGTTGTGGGAGGTGATGTCCAGCTTG
GAGTCCACGTAGTAGTAGCCGGGCAGCTGCACGGGCTTCTTGGCCATGTAGATGGACTTGAACTCCACCA
GGTAGTGGCCGCCGTCCTTCAGCTTCAGGGCCTTGTGGATCTCGCCCTTCAGCACGCCGTCGCGGGGGTA
CAGGCGCTCGGTGGAGGCCTCCCAGCCCATAGTCTTCTTCTGCATTACGGGGCCGTCGGAGGGGAAGTTC
ACGCCGATGAACTTCACCTTGTAGATGAAATTACCCTGTTATCCCTAGGAGTCCTGGGTCACGGTCACCA
CGCCGCCGTCCTCGAAGTTCATCACGCGCTCCCACTTGAAGCCCTCGGGGAAGGACAGCTTCTTGTAGTC
GGGGATGTCGGCGGGGTGCTTCACGTACACCTTGGAGCCGTACTGGAACTGGGGGGACAGGATGTCCCAG
GCGAAGGGCAGGGGGCCGCCCTTGGTCACCTTCAGCTTGGCGGTCTGGGTGCCCTCGTAGGGGCGGCCCT
CGCCCTCGCCCTCGATCTCGAACTCGTGGCCCTAGGATCCGCTGCATTAATGAATCGGCCAAC
