>Addgene plasmid #31270 | pXRDRE-puro | addgene partial sequence | sequence record 37832 | pCAG-F
TCCGAGGACGTCATCAAGGAGTTCATGCGCTTCAAGGTGCGCATGGAGGGCTCCGTGAACGGCCACGAGT
TCGAGATCGAGGGCGAGGGCGAGGGCCGCCCCTACGAGGGCACCCAGACCGCCAAGCTGAAGGTGACCAA
GGGCGGCCCCCTGCCCTTCGCCTGGGACATCCTGTCCCCCCAGTTCCAGTACGGCTCCAAGGTGTACGTG
AAGCACCCCGCCGACATCCCCGACTACAAGAAGCTGTCCTTCCCCGAGGGCTTCAAGTGGGAGCGCGTGA
TGAACTTCGAGGACGGCGGCGTGGTGACCGTGACCCAGGACTCCTCGCTGCAGGACGGTAGTTTCATCTA
CAAGGTGAAGTTCATCGGCGTGAACTTCCCCTCCGACGGCCCCGTAATGCAGAAGAAGACTATGGGCTGG
GAGGCCTCCACCGAGCGCCTGTACCCCCGCGACGGCGTGCTGAAGGGCGAGATCCACAAGGCCCTGAAGC
TGAAGGACGGCGGCCACTACCTGGTGGAGTTCAAGTCCATCTACATG
